LOCUS       Exported 7312 bp ds-DNA circular SYN 13-MAY-2021
DEFINITION  MoClo Level 1 luciferase reporter.
ACCESSION   .
VERSION     .
KEYWORDS    pEPYC1CB0321
SOURCE      synthetic DNA construct
  ORGANISM  synthetic DNA construct
REFERENCE   1 (bases 1 to 7312)
  AUTHORS   Cai YM, Kallam K, Tidd H, Gendarini G, Salzman A, Patron NJ
  TITLE     Rational design of minimal synthetic promoters for plants.
  JOURNAL   Nucleic Acids Res. 2020 Aug 28. pii: 5897334. doi:
            10.1093/nar/gkaa682.
  PUBMED    32856047
REFERENCE   2 (bases 1 to 7312)
  AUTHORS   .
  TITLE     Direct Submission
  JOURNAL   Exported May 13, 2021 from SnapGene Server 1.1.58
            http://www.snapgene.com
FEATURES             Location/Qualifiers
     source          1..7312
                     /organism="synthetic DNA construct"
                     /mol_type="other DNA"
     rep_origin      1..632
                     /label=oriV
                     /note="incP origin of replication"
     misc_feature    724..748
                     /label=LB T-DNA repeat
                     /note="left border repeat from nopaline C58 T-DNA"
     primer_bind     1202..1222
                     /label=35S promoter
                     /note="CaMV 35S promoter, forward primer"
     promoter        1211..1257
                     /label=minimal CaMV 35S promoter
                     /note="minimal 35S promoter from cauliflower mosaic virus"
     misc_feature    1278..1333
                     /label=TMV Omega
                     /note="translational enhancer from the tobacco mosaic virus
                     5'-leader sequence (Gallie et al., 1988)"
     CDS             1335..2984
                     /codon_start=1
                     /gene="luc+"
                     /product="firefly luciferase"
                     /label=luciferase
                     /note="enhanced luc+ version of the luciferase gene"
                     /translation="MEDAKNIKKGPAPFYPLEDGTAGEQLHKAMKRYALVPGTIAFTDA
                     HIEVDITYAEYFEMSVRLAEAMKRYGLNTNHRIVVCSENSLQFFMPVLGALFIGVAVAP
                     ANDIYNERELLNSMGISQPTVVFVSKKGLQKILNVQKKLPIIQKIIIMDSKTDYQGFQS
                     MYTFVTSHLPPGFNEYDFVPESFDRDKTIALIMNSSGSTGLPKGVALPHRTACVRFSHA
                     RDPIFGNQIIPDTAILSVVPFHHGFGMFTTLGYLICGFRVVLMYRFEEELFLRSLQDYK
                     IQSALLVPTLFSFFAKSTLIDKYDLSNLHEIASGGAPLSKEVGEAVAKRFHLPGIRQGY
                     GLTETTSAILITPEGDDKPGAVGKVVPFFEAKVVDLDTGKTLGVNQRGELCVRGPMIMS
                     GYVNNPEATNALIDKDGWLHSGDIAYWDEDEHFFIVDRLKSLIKYKGYQVAPAELESIL
                     LQHPNIFDAGVAGLPDDDAGELPAAVVVLEHGKTMTEKEIVDYVASQVTTAKKLRGGVV
                     FVDEVPKGLTGKLDARKIREILIKAKKGGKIAV"
     primer_bind     complement(1401..1419)
                     /label=LucNrev
                     /note="Firefly luciferase, reverse primer"
     CDS             3048..3071
                     /codon_start=1
                     /product="FLAG(R) epitope tag, followed by an enterokinase
                     cleavage site"
                     /label=FLAG
                     /translation="DYKDDDDK"
     terminator      3082..3789
                     /label=OCS terminator
                     /note="octopine synthase terminator"
     misc_feature    3838..3862
                     /label=RB T-DNA repeat
                     /note="right border repeat from nopaline C58 T-DNA"
     CDS             complement(4018..5166)
                     /codon_start=1
                     /product="trans-acting replication protein that binds to
                     and activates oriV"
                     /label=trfA
                     /translation="MNRTFDRKAYRQELIDAGFSAEDAETIASRTVMRAPRETFQSVGS
                     MVQQATAKIERDSVQLAPPALPAPSAAVERSRRLEQEAAGLAKSMTIDTRGTMTTKKRK
                     TAGEDLAKQVSEAKQAALLKHTKQQIKEMQLSLFDIAPWPDTMRAMPNDTARSALFTTR
                     NKKIPREALQNKVIFHVNKDVKITYTGVELRADDDELVWQQVLEYAKRTPIGEPITFTF
                     YELCQDLGWSINGRYYTKAEECLSRLQATAMGFTSDRVGHLESVSLLHRFRVLDRGKKT
                     SRCQVLIDEEIVVLFAGDHYTKFIWEKYRKLSPTARRMFDYFSSHREPYPLKLETFRLM
                     CGSDSTRVKKWREQVGEACEELRGSGLVEHAWVNDDLVHCKR"
     rep_origin      complement(5502..6090)
                     /direction=LEFT
                     /label=ori
                     /note="high-copy-number ColE1/pMB1/pBR322/pUC origin of
                     replication"
     primer_bind     complement(5582..5601)
                     /label=pBR322ori-F
                     /note="pBR322 origin, forward primer"
     CDS             complement(6261..7121)
                     /codon_start=1
                     /gene="bla"
                     /product="beta-lactamase"
                     /label=AmpR
                     /note="confers resistance to ampicillin, carbenicillin, and
                     related antibiotics"
                     /translation="MSIQHFRVALIPFFAAFCLPVFAHPETLVKVKDAEDQLGARVGYI
                     ELDLNSGKILESFRPEERFPMMSTFKVLLCGAVLSRIDAGQEQLGRRIHYSQNDLVEYS
                     PVTEKHLTDGMTVRELCSAAITMSDNTAANLLLTTIGGPKELTAFLHNMGDHVTRLDRW
                     EPELNEAIPNDERDTTMPVAMATTLRKLLTGELLTLASRQQLIDWMEADKVAGPLLRSA
                     LPAGWFIADKSGAGERGSRGIIAALGPDGKPSRIVVIYTTGSQATMDERNRQIAEIGAS
                     LIKHW"
     primer_bind     6884..6903
                     /label=Amp-R
                     /note="Ampicillin resistance gene, reverse primer"
     promoter        complement(7122..7226)
                     /gene="bla"
                     /label=AmpR promoter
ORIGIN
        1 agcgggccgg gagggttcga gaaggggggg cacccccctt cggcgtgcgc ggtcacgcgc
       61 acagggcgca gccctggtta aaaacaaggt ttataaatat tggtttaaaa gcaggttaaa
      121 agacaggtta gcggtggccg aaaaacgggc ggaaaccctt gcaaatgctg gattttctgc
      181 ctgtggacag cccctcaaat gtcaataggt gcgcccctca tctgtcagca ctctgcccct
      241 caagtgtcaa ggatcgcgcc cctcatctgt cagtagtcgc gcccctcaag tgtcaatacc
      301 gcagggcact tatccccagg cttgtccaca tcatctgtgg gaaactcgcg taaaatcagg
      361 cgttttcgcc gatttgcgag gctggccagc tccacgtcgc cggccgaaat cgagcctgcc
      421 cctcatctgt caacgccgcg ccgggtgagt cggcccctca agtgtcaacg tccgcccctc
      481 atctgtcagt gagggccaag ttttccgcga ggtatccaca acgccggcgg ccgcggtgtc
      541 tcgcacacgg cttcgacggc gtttctggcg cgtttgcagg gccatagacg gccgccagcc
      601 cagcggcgag ggcaaccagc ccggtgagcg tcgcaaagga gatcctgatc tgactgatgg
      661 gctgcctgta tcgagtggtg attttgtgcc gagctgccgg tcggggagct gttggctggc
      721 tggtggcagg atatattgtg gtgtaaacaa attgacgctt agacaactta ataacacatt
      781 gcggacgttt ttaatgtact ggggtggatg cagtgggccc cactctgtga agacaatgcc
      841 gaattcggat ccggaggtca acatggtgga gcacgacact ctggtctact ccaaaaatgt
      901 caaagataca gtctcagaag atcaaagggc tattgagact tttcaacaaa ggatgattcc
      961 attgcccagc tatctgtcac ttcatcgaaa ggacagtaga aaaggaaggt ggctcctaca
     1021 aatgccatca ttgcgataaa ggaaaggcta tcattcaaga tctctctgcc gacagtggtc
     1081 ccaaagatgg acccccaccc acgaggagca tcgtggaaaa agaagaggtt ccaaccacgt
     1141 ctacaaagca agtggattga tgtgacatct ccactgacgt aagggatgac gcacaatccc
     1201 actatccttc gcaagaccct tcctctatat aaggaagttc atttcatttg gagaggacac
     1261 gctactgtat ttttacaaca attaccaaca acaacaaaca acaaacaaca ttacaattac
     1321 tatttacaat tacaatggag gacgccaaaa acataaagaa aggcccggcg ccattctatc
     1381 cgctggaaga tggaaccgct ggagagcaac tgcataaggc tatgaagaga tacgccctgg
     1441 ttcctggaac aattgctttt acagatgcac atatcgaggt ggacatcact tacgctgagt
     1501 acttcgaaat gtccgttcgg ttggcagaag ctatgaaacg atatgggctg aatacaaatc
     1561 acagaatcgt cgtatgcagt gaaaactctc ttcaattctt tatgccggtg ttgggcgcgt
     1621 tatttatcgg agttgcagtt gcgcccgcga acgacattta taatgaacgt gaattgctca
     1681 acagtatggg catttcgcag cctaccgtgg tgttcgtttc caaaaagggg ttgcaaaaaa
     1741 ttttgaacgt gcaaaaaaag ctcccaatca tccaaaaaat tattatcatg gattctaaaa
     1801 cggattacca gggatttcag tcgatgtaca cgttcgtcac atctcatcta cctcccggtt
     1861 ttaatgaata cgattttgtg ccagagtcct tcgataggga caagacaatt gcactgatca
     1921 tgaactcctc tggatctact ggtctgccta aaggtgtcgc tctgcctcat agaactgcct
     1981 gcgtgagatt ctcgcatgcc agagatccta tttttggcaa tcaaatcatt ccggatactg
     2041 cgattttaag tgttgttcca ttccatcacg gttttggaat gtttactaca ctcggatatt
     2101 tgatatgtgg atttcgagtc gtcttaatgt atagatttga agaagaactg tttctgagga
     2161 gccttcagga ttacaagatt caaagtgcgc tgctggtgcc aaccctattc tccttcttcg
     2221 ccaaaagcac tctgattgac aaatacgatt tatctaattt acacgaaatt gcttctggtg
     2281 gcgctcccct ctctaaggaa gtcggggaag cggttgccaa gaggttccat ctgccaggta
     2341 tcaggcaagg atatgggctc actgagacta catcagctat tctgattaca cccgaggggg
     2401 atgataaacc gggcgcggtc ggtaaagttg ttccattttt tgaagcgaag gttgtggatc
     2461 tggataccgg gaaaacgctg ggcgttaatc aaagaggcga actgtgtgtg agaggtccta
     2521 tgattatgtc cggttatgta aacaatccgg aagcgaccaa cgccttgatt gacaaggatg
     2581 gatggctaca ttctggagac atagcttact gggacgagga cgaacacttc ttcatcgttg
     2641 accgcctgaa gtctctgatt aagtacaaag gctatcaggt ggctcccgct gaattggaat
     2701 ccatcttgct ccaacacccc aacatcttcg acgcaggtgt cgcaggtctg cccgacgatg
     2761 acgccggtga acttcccgcc gccgttgttg ttttggagca cggaaagacg atgacggaaa
     2821 aagagatcgt ggattacgtc gccagtcaag taacaaccgc gaaaaagttg cgcggaggag
     2881 ttgtgtttgt ggacgaagta ccgaaaggtc ttaccggaaa actcgacgca agaaaaatca
     2941 gagagatcct cataaaggcc aagaagggcg gaaagatcgc cgtgggttcg gattataagg
     3001 accatgacgg agactataag gaccatgacc tcgacgctgc agcagcggat tataaggacg
     3061 atgacgataa gtgagcttgt cctgctttaa tgagatatgc gagaagccta tgatcgcatg
     3121 atatttgctt tcaattctgt tgtgcacgtt gtaaaaaacc tgagcatgtg tagctcagat
     3181 ccttaccgcc ggtttcggtt cattctaatg aatatatcac ccgttactat cgtattttta
     3241 tgaataatat tctccgttca atttactgat tgtaccctac tacttatatg tacaatatta
     3301 aaatgaaaac aatatattgt gctgaatagg tttatagcga catctatgat agagcgccac
     3361 aataacaaac aattgcgttt tattattaca aatccaattt taaaaaaagc ggcagaaccg
     3421 gtcaaaccta aaagactgat tacataaatc ttattcaaat ttcaaaagtg ccccaggggc
     3481 tagtatctac gacacaccga gcggcgaact aataacgctc actgaaggga actccggttc
     3541 cccgccggcg cgcatgggtg agattccttg aagttgagta ttggccgtcc gctctaccga
     3601 aagttacggg caccattcaa cccggtccag cacggcggcc gggtaaccga cttgctgccc
     3661 cgagaattat gcagcatttt tttggtgtat gtgggcccca aatgaagtgc aggtcaaacc
     3721 ttgacagtga cgacaaatcg ttgggcgggt ccagggcgaa ttttgcgaca acatgtcgag
     3781 gctcagcagg accgctgcaa ttgtcttctg cacgaagtgg tttaaactat cagtgtttga
     3841 caggatatat tggcgggtaa acctaagaga aaagagcgtt tattagaata atcggatatt
     3901 taaaagggcg tgaaaaggtt tatccgttcg tccatttgta tgtgcatgcc aaccacaggg
     3961 ttccccagat caggcgctgg ctgctgaacc cccagccgga actgacccca caaggcccta
     4021 gcgtttgcaa tgcaccaggt catcattgac ccaggcgtgt tccaccaggc cgctgcctcg
     4081 caactcttcg caggcttcgc cgacctgctc gcgccacttc ttcacgcggg tggaatccga
     4141 tccgcacatg aggcggaagg tttccagctt gagcgggtac ggctcccggt gcgagctgaa
     4201 atagtcgaac atccgtcggg ccgtcggcga cagcttgcgg tacttctccc atatgaattt
     4261 cgtgtagtgg tcgccagcaa acagcacgac gatttcctcg tcgatcagga cctggcaacg
     4321 ggacgttttc ttgccacggt ccaggacgcg gaagcggtgc agcagcgaca ccgattccag
     4381 gtgcccaacg cggtcggacg tgaagcccat cgccgtcgcc tgtaggcgcg acaggcattc
     4441 ctcggccttc gtgtaatacc ggccattgat cgaccagccc aggtcctggc aaagctcgta
     4501 gaacgtgaag gtgatcggct cgccgatagg ggtgcgcttc gcgtactcca acacctgctg
     4561 ccacaccagt tcgtcatcgt cggcccgcag ctcgacgccg gtgtaggtga tcttcacgtc
     4621 cttgttgacg tggaaaatga ccttgttttg cagcgcctcg cgcgggattt tcttgttgcg
     4681 cgtggtgaac agggcagagc gggccgtgtc gtttggcatc gctcgcatcg tgtccggcca
     4741 cggcgcaata tcgaacaagg aaagctgcat ttccttgatc tgctgcttcg tgtgtttcag
     4801 caacgcggcc tgcttggcct cgctgacctg ttttgccagg tcctcgccgg cggtttttcg
     4861 cttcttggtc gtcatagttc ctcgcgtgtc gatggtcatc gacttcgcca aacctgccgc
     4921 ctcctgttca agacgacgcg aacgctccac ggcggccgat ggcgcgggca gggcaggggg
     4981 agccagttgc acgctgtcgc gctcgatctt ggccgtagct tgctggacca tcgagccgac
     5041 ggactggaag gtttcgcggg gcgcacgcat gacggtgcgg cttgcgatgg tttcggcatc
     5101 ctcggcggaa aaccccgcgt cgatcagttc ttgcctgtat gccttccggt caaacgtccg
     5161 attcattcac cctccttgcg ggattgcccc gactcacgcc ggggcaatgt gcccttattc
     5221 ctgatttgac ccgcctggtg ccttggtgtc cagataatcc accttatcgg caatgaagtc
     5281 ggtcccgtag accgtctggc cgtccttctc gtacttggta ttccgaatct tgccctgcac
     5341 gaataccagc gaccccttgc ccaaatactt gccgtgggcc tcggcctgag agccaaaaca
     5401 cttgatgcgg aagaagtcgg tgcgctcctg cttgtcgccg gcatcgttgc gccacatcta
     5461 ggatctgcca ggaaccgtaa aaaggccgcg ttgctggcgt ttttccatag gctccgcccc
     5521 cctgacgagc atcacaaaaa tcgacgctca agtcagaggt ggcgaaaccc gacaggacta
     5581 taaagatacc aggcgtttcc ccctggaagc tccctcgtgc gctctcctgt tccgaccctg
     5641 ccgcttaccg gatacctgtc cgcctttctc ccttcgggaa gcgtggcgct ttctcatagc
     5701 tcacgctgta ggtatctcag ttcggtgtag gtcgttcgct ccaagctggg ctgtgtgcac
     5761 gaaccccccg ttcagcccga ccgctgcgcc ttatccggta actatcgtct tgagtccaac
     5821 ccggtaagac acgacttatc gccactggca gcagccactg gtaacaggat tagcagagcg
     5881 aggtatgtag gcggtgctac agagttcttg aagtggtggc ctaactacgg ctacactaga
     5941 agaacagtat ttggtatctg cgctctgctg aagccagtta ccttcggaaa aagagttggt
     6001 agctcttgat ccggcaaaca aaccaccgct ggtagcggtg gtttttttgt ttgcaagcag
     6061 cagattacgc gcagaaaaaa aggatctcaa gaagatcctt tgatcttttc tacggggtct
     6121 gacgctcagt ggaacgaaaa ctcacgttaa gggattttgg tcatgagatt atcaaaaagg
     6181 atcttcacct agatcctttt aaattaaaaa tgaagtttta aatcaatcta aagtatatat
     6241 gagtaaactt ggtctgacag ttaccaatgc ttaatcagtg aggcacctat ctcagcgatc
     6301 tgtctatttc gttcatccat agttgcctga ctccccgtcg tgtagataac tacgatacgg
     6361 gagggcttac catctggccc cagtgctgca atgataccgc gagaaccacg ctcaccggct
     6421 ccagatttat cagcaataaa ccagccagcc ggaagggccg agcgcagaag tggtcctgca
     6481 actttatccg cctccatcca gtctattaat tgttgccggg aagctagagt aagtagttcg
     6541 ccagttaata gtttgcgcaa cgttgttgcc attgctacag gcatcgtggt gtcacgctcg
     6601 tcgtttggta tggcttcatt cagctccggt tcccaacgat caaggcgagt tacatgatcc
     6661 cccatgttgt gcaaaaaagc ggttagctcc ttcggtcctc cgatcgttgt cagaagtaag
     6721 ttggccgcag tgttatcact catggttatg gcagcactgc ataattctct tactgtcatg
     6781 ccatccgtaa gatgcttttc tgtgactggt gagtactcaa ccaagtcatt ctgagaatag
     6841 tgtatgcggc gaccgagttg ctcttgcccg gcgtcaatac gggataatac cgcgccacat
     6901 agcagaactt taaaagtgct catcattgga aaacgttctt cggggcgaaa actctcaagg
     6961 atcttaccgc tgttgagatc cagttcgatg taacccactc gtgcacccaa ctgatcttca
     7021 gcatctttta ctttcaccag cgtttctggg tgagcaaaaa caggaaggca aaatgccgca
     7081 aaaaagggaa taagggcgac acggaaatgt tgaatactca tactcttcct ttttcaatat
     7141 tattgaagca tttatcaagg ttattgtctc atgagcggat acatatttga atgtatttag
     7201 aaaaataaac aaataggggt tccgcgcacg aattggccag cgctgccatt tttggggtga
     7261 ggccgttcgc ggccgagggg cgcagcccct ggggggatgg gaggcccgcg tt
//
